Addgene plasmid #28157: OTU04
Purpose: Bacterial expression for structure determination; may not be full ORF
Depositing lab: Cheryl Arrowsmith. Depositing organization: University of Toronto.
Backbone
  Vector backbone: pET28-MHL (Addgene plasmid 26096)
  Backbone manufacturer: SGC
  Backbone size w/o insert (bp): 7325
  Vector type: Bacterial Expression
Growth in bacteria
  Bacterial resistance: Kanamycin, 50 μg/mL
  Growth temperature: 37°C
  Growth strain: DH5alpha
  Copy number: Low Copy
Gene/Insert
  Gene/Insert name: OTU domain containing 7A (alt names: PDB: 2L2D; OTU domain containing 7A, UBA-like domain)
  Species: H. sapiens (human)
  Insert size (bp): 219
  Mutation: UBA-like domain only
  Entrez Gene: OTUD7A (a.k.a. C15orf16, C16ORF15, CEZANNE2, OTUD7)
  Tag / fusion protein: His tag with TEV cleavage (N terminal on backbone)
  Cloning method: Restriction Enzyme; 5′ cloning site ligation-independent cloning (unknown if destroyed); 3′ cloning site ligation-independent cloning (unknown if destroyed)
  Sequencing primers: 5′ T7; 3′ T7-term
Terms and licenses: Academic/Nonprofit Terms; Industry Terms: Not Available to Industry
Depositor comments: PDB: 2L2D. http://www.thesgc.org/structures/2L2D/
How to cite: OTU04 was a gift from Cheryl Arrowsmith (Addgene plasmid # 28157 ; http://n2t.net/addgene:28157 ; RRID:Addgene_28157)
