[The description below was written by a language model from this plasmid's Addgene catalogue record.]
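Description:
OTU04 is a bacterial expression plasmid built on the pET28-MHL backbone, a structural-genomics derivative of the pET28 family designed for ligation-independent cloning. It is propagated in E. coli under kanamycin selection and is recorded as low copy. The record lists the empty backbone at 7325 bp. No feature table accompanies the entry, so individual elements such as the origin of replication and promoter are not explicitly stated. The T7 and T7-terminator sequencing primers are consistent with the T7 promoter/terminator expression cassette typical of pET vectors, which requires a host strain that supplies T7 RNA polymerase for expression.

The insert is a 219 bp fragment of human OTUD7A (OTU domain containing 7A, also known as CEZANNE2), a member of the OTU family of deubiquitinating enzymes. Only the UBA-like domain is encoded, not the full open reading frame, in keeping with the stated caveat that the construct may not carry a complete ORF. The fragment was inserted by ligation-independent cloning, and the record does not say whether the cloning sites were preserved. The backbone contributes an N-terminal His tag followed by a TEV protease cleavage site. This allows the recombinant domain to be purified by immobilised metal affinity chromatography and the tag to be removed afterwards.

The plasmid's stated purpose is producing protein in bacteria for structure determination. The depositor comments link it to a deposited PDB structure of the OTUD7A UBA-like domain. It is therefore suited to making this isolated domain for structural, biophysical or binding studies rather than for studying the full-length enzyme or its catalytic activity.
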