>Addgene plasmid #28157 | OTU04 | depositor partial sequence | sequence record 13340 | Author sequence
TCGGCTGAGTGTTGGGCAGCACTTCTACATGATCCTATGACTCTTGATATGGACGCAGTCCTGTCAGACT
TTGTTCGGTCCACGGGGGCAGAACCTGGTCTGGCCAGAGACCTGCTGGAAGGCAAAAACTGGGACCTGAC
AGCCGCTCTGAGCGACTATGAGCAGCTCCGCCAGGTGCACACAGCCAATCTGCCACATGTGTTCAATGAA
GGGCGGGGT
