>Addgene plasmid #28157 | OTU04 | addgene partial sequence | sequence record 34502 | 28157 with T7
GTTTAACTTTAAGAAGGAGATATACCATGCATCATCATCATCATCACAGCAGCGGCAGAGAAAACTTGTA
TTTCCAGGGCTCGGCTGAGTGTTGGGCAGCACTTCTACATGATCCTATGACTCTTGATATGGACGCAGTC
CTGTCAGACTTTGTTCGGTCCACGGGGGCAGAACCTGGTCTGGCCAGAGACCTGCTGGAAGGCAAAAACT
GGGACCTGACAGCCGCTCTGAGCGACTATGAGCAGCTCCGCCAGGTGCACACAGCCAATCTGCCACATGT
GTTCAATGAAGGGCGGGGTTGATGACGAAGCTTGCGGCCGCACTCGAGCACCACCACCACCACCACTGAG
ATCCGGCTGCTAACAAAGCCCGAAAGGAAGCTGAGTTGGCTGCTGCCACCGCTGAGCAATAACTAGCATA
ACCCCTTGGGGCCTCTAAACGGGTCTTGAGGGGTTTTTTGCTGAAAGGAGGAACTATATCCGGATTGGCG
AATGGG
[124 nt withheld, positions 497-620]
C
[91 nt withheld, positions 622-712]
A
[49 nt withheld, positions 714-762]
CCTTTGACGTTGGAGTCCACGTTCTTT
[37 nt withheld, positions 790-826]
ACCCTATCTCGGTCTATTC
